>Addgene plasmid #18041 | pB1H2w2-12-Oct1 | depositor full sequence | sequence record 8782 | Author sequence
GAATTCCGGGCTTTACACTTTATGCTTCCGGCTCGCATTATGTGTCGACTTGTGAGCGGATAACAATTTC
ACACAGGAAACAGCTATGCCTCAACAGCAGCAAATGCAACCTCCCAATTCAAGTGCGGACAACAACCCTT
TGCAACAGCAATCATCACAAAATACCGTACCAAACGTCCTCAACCAAATTAACCAAATCTTTTCTCCAGA
GGAGCAACGCAGCTTATTACAAGAAGCCATCGAAACCTGCAAGAATTTTGAAAAAACACAATTGTAAGTC
TCGGCTCCAAGAAGGAGATATACCCATG
[240 nt withheld, positions 309-548]
GCCGTTACCGCTATTGCTGAAGGTCGTGCGGCCGCGGACTACAAGGATGACGACGACAAGTTCCGGACCG
GCTCCAAGACCCCGCCGCACGGCACGGCGCGCCCATATGCTTGCCCTGTCGAGTCCTGCGATCGCCGCTT
TTCTCGCTCGGATGAGCTTACCCGCCATATCCGCATCCACACAGGCCAGAAGCCCTTCCAGTGTCGAATC
TGCATGCGTAACTTCAGTCGTAGTGACCACCTTACCACCCACATCCGCACCCACACCGGTACCGGGCGTA
GGAGGAAGAAACGCACCAGCATAGAGACCAACATCCGTGTGGCCTTAGAGAAGAGTTTCTTGGAGAATCA
AAAGCCTACCTCGGAAGAGATCACTATGATTGCTGATCAGCTCAATATGGAAAAAGAGGTGATTCGTGTT
TGGTTCTGTAACCGCCGCCAGAAAGAAAAAAGAATCAACCCACCAAGCTAAGGATCCTCTAGAGACTAGA
AAAAGGCCGACAAGTCCCGCTCCGCTGAAGATCCTGGCGTAATAGCGAAGAGGCCCGCACCGATCGCCCT
TCCCAACAGTTGCGCAGCCTGAATGGCGAATGGG
[124 nt withheld, positions 1143-1266]
C
[91 nt withheld, positions 1268-1358]
A
[49 nt withheld, positions 1360-1408]
CCTTTGACGTTGGAGTCCACGTTCTTT
[37 nt withheld, positions 1436-1472]
ACCCTATCTCGGTCTATTCTTTTGATTTATAAGGGATTTTGCCGATTTCGGCCTATTGGTTAAAAAATGA
GCTGATTTAACAAAAATTTAACGCGAATTTTAACAAAATATTAACGCTTACAATTTAGGTGGCACTTTTC
GGGGAAATGTGCGCGGAACCCCTATTTGTTTATTTTTCTAAATACATTCAAATATGTATCCGCTCATGAG
ACAATAACCCTGATAAATGCTTCAATAATATTGAAAAAGGAAGAGTATGAGTATTCAACATTTCCGTGTC
GCCCTTATTCCCTTTTTTGCGGCATTTTGCCTTCCTGTTTTTGCTCACCCAGAAACGCTGGTGAAAGTAA
AAGATGCTGAAGATCAGTTGGGTGCACGAGTGGGTTACATCGAACTGGATCTCAACAGCGGTAAGATCCT
TGAGAGTTTTCGCCCCGAAGAACGTTTTCCAATGATGAGCACTTTTAAAGTTCTGCTATGTGGCGCGGTA
TTATCCCGTATTGACGCCGGGCAAGAGCAACTCGGTCGCCGCATACACTATTCTCAGAATGACTTGGTTG
AGTACTCACCAGTCACAGAAAAGCATCTTACGGATGGCATGACAGTAAGAGAATTATGCAGTGCTGCCAT
AACCATGAGTGATAACACTGCGGCCAACTTACTTCTGACAACGATCGGAGGACCGAAGGAGCTAACCGCT
TTTTTGCACAACATGGGGGATCATGTAACTCGCCTTGATCGTTGGGAACCGGAGCTGAATGAAGCCATAC
CAAACGACGAGCGTGACACCACGATGCCTGTAGCAATGGCAACAACGTTGCGCAAACTATTAACTGGCGA
ACTACTTACTCTAGCTTCCCGGCAACAATTAATAGACTGGATGGAGGCGGATAAAGTTGCAGGACCACTT
CTGCGCTCGGCCCTTCCGGCTGGCTGGTTTATTGCTGATAAATCTGGAGCCGGTGAGCGTGGGTCTCGCG
GTATCATTGCAGCACTGGGGCCAGATGGTAAGCCCTCCCGTATCGTAGTTATCTACACGACGGGGAGTCA
GGCAACTATGGATGAACGAAATAGACAGATCGCTGAGATAGGTGCCTCACTGATTAAGCATTGGTAACTG
TCAGACCAAGTTTACTCATATATACTTTAGATTGATTTAAAACTTCATTTTTAATTTAAAAGGATCTAGG
TGAAGATCCTTTTTGATAATCTCATGACCAAAATCCCTTAACGTGAGTTTTCGTTCCACTGAGCGTCAGA
CCCCGTAGAAAAGATCAAAGGATCTTCTTGAGATCCTTTTTTTCTGCGCGTAATCTGCTGCTTGCAAACA
AAAAAACCACCGCTACCAGCGGTGGTTTGTTTGCCGGATCAAGAGCTACCAACTCTTTTTCCGAAGGTAA
CTGGCTTCAGCAGAGCGCAGATACCAAATACTGTCCTTCTAGTGTAGCCGTAGTTAGGCCACCACTTCAA
GAACTCTGTAGCACCGCCTACATACCTCGCTCTGCTAATCCTGTTACCAGTGGCTGCTGCCAGTGGCGAT
AAGTCGTGTCTTACCGGGTTGGACTCAAGACGATAGTTACCGGATAAGGCGCAGCGGTCGGGCTGAACGG
GGGGTTCGTGCACACAGCCCAGCTTGGAGCGAACGACCTACACCGAACTGAGATACCTACAGCGTGAGCT
ATGAGAAAGCGCCACGCTTCCCGAAGGGAGAAAGGCGGACAGGTATCCGGTAAGCGGCAGGGTCGGAACA
GGAGAGCGCACGAGGGAGCTTCCAGGGGGAAACGCCTGGTATCTTTATAGTCCTGTCGGGTTTCGCCACC
TCTGACTTGAGCGTCGATTTTTGTGATGCTCGTCAGGGGGGCGGAGCCTATGGAAAAACGCCAGCAACGC
GGCCTTTTTACGGTTCCTGGCCTTTTGCTGGCCTTTTGCTCACATGTTCTTTCCTGCGTTATCCCCTGAT
TCTGTGGATAACCGTATTACCGCCTTTGAGTGAGCTGATACCGCTCGCCGCAGCCGAACGACCGAGCGCA
GCGAGTCAGTGAGCGAGGAAGCGGAAGAGCGCCTGATGCGGTATTTTCTCCTTACGCATCTGTGCGGTAT
TTCACACCGCATATGGTGCACTCTCAGTACAATCTGCTCTGATGCCGCATAGTTAAGCCAGTATACACTC
CGCTATCGCTACGTGACTGGGTCATGGCTGCGCCCCGACACCCGCCAACACCCGCTGACGCGCCCTGACG
GGCTTGTCTGCTCCCGGCATCCGCTTACAGACAAGCTGTGACCGTCTCCGGGAGCTGCATGTGTCAGAGG
TTTTCACCGTCATCACCGAAACGCGCGAGGCAGCTGCGGTAAAGCTCATCAGCGTGGTCGTGAAGCGATT
CACAGATGTCTGCCTGTTCATCCGCGTCCAGCTCGTTGAGTTTCTCCAGAAGCGTTAATGTCTGGCTTCT
GATAAAGCGGGCCATGTTAAGGGCGGTTTTTTCCTGTTTGGTCACTGATGCCTCCGTGTAAGGGGGATTT
CTGTTCATGGGGGTAATGATACCGATGAAACGAGAGAGGATGCTCACGATACGGGTTACTGATGATGAAC
ATGCCCGGTTACTGGAACGG
Features (pLannotate 1.2.2; 14 found; start..end, strand, type, name):
     12..35      +  promoter       lac UV5 promoter (fragment): E. coli lac promoter with an "up" mutation
     50..66      +  protein_bind   lac operator: The lac repressor binds to the lac operator to inhibit transcription in E. coli. This inhibition can be relieved by adding lactose or isopropyl-β-D-thiogalactopyranoside (IPTG). lac repressor encoded by lacI
    152..274     +  CDS            GAL11 (fragment): MED15_YEAST - Also known as ABE1 From Saccharomyces cerevisiae (strain ATCC 204508 / S288c) (Baker's yeast).
    306..575     +  CDS            RNAP ω (sequence partly withheld): DNA-directed RNA polymerase subunit omega; E. coli rpoZ; promotes RNA polymerase assembly
    585..608     +  CDS            3xFLAG (fragment): three tandem FLAG® epitope tags, followed by an enterokinase cleavage site
    648..1007    +  CDS            ZFHD1 (DNA binding domain): composite human DNA-binding domain composed of domains from the transcription factors Zif268 and Oct-1 (Pomerantz et al., 1995)
   1072..1138    +  CDS            lacZα (fragment): LacZα fragment of β-galactosidase; lacZ fragment
   1143..1571    +  rep_origin     f1 ori (sequence partly withheld): f1 bacteriophage origin of replication; arrow indicates direction of (+) strand synthesis
   1624..1728    +  promoter       AmpR promoter: bla
   1729..2589    +  CDS            AmpR: β-lactamase; bla; confers resistance to ampicillin, carbenicillin, and related antibiotics
   2760..3348    +  rep_origin     ori: high-copy-number ColE1/pMB1/pBR322/pUC origin of replication
   3534..3674    -  misc_feature   bom: basis of mobility region from pBR322
   3776..3967    -  CDS            rop: Rop protein, which maintains plasmids at low copy number; rop
   4008..4082    +  CDS            mbeC (fragment): MBEC_ECOLX - Experimental evidence at protein level: Swiss-Prot protein existence level 1. Required for efficient mobilization of ColE1 plasmid and is thus essential to promote the specific transfer of the plasmid during conjugation. Probably functions by inducing DNA bending, helping the MbeA relaxase to melt the DNA around the nic site and cleave the phosphodiester bond. Binds specifically double-stranded DNA (dsDNA) containing the ColE1 oriT but does not recognize the inverted repeat (IR). From Escherichia coli.
