[The description below was written by a language model from this plasmid's Addgene catalogue record and pLannotate feature annotations shown in this document.]
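Description:
pB1H2w2-12-Oct1 is a bacterial expression plasmid from a bacterial one-hybrid (B1H) system, serving as the "bait" expression vector in which a DNA-binding domain is fused to the omega subunit of E. coli RNA polymerase. It is built on a ColE1-type backbone and propagated in E. coli under ampicillin selection (AmpR/β-lactamase with its own promoter). The catalogue lists it as high copy, although the annotation also detects a rop gene and the pBR322 bom region, elements normally associated with lower copy number and mobilisation. An f1 origin is present as well, which would allow single-stranded DNA production with helper phage.

The expression cassette is driven by a partial lac UV5 promoter with a lac operator, so transcription is subject to lac repressor control and IPTG induction. Downstream, the annotated coding features run in order: a short fragment matching yeast GAL11, the full RNAP ω (rpoZ) coding sequence, a fragment matching the 3xFLAG epitope, and then the ZFHD1 DNA-binding domain. ZFHD1 is a composite domain in which the Oct1 homeodomain is joined to fingers 1 and 2 of Zif268. The catalogued insert is the Oct1 homeodomain portion, cloned between KpnI and XbaI sites that remain intact. A residual lacZα fragment follows the cassette.

In a one-hybrid assay, binding of the omega-tethered domain to a target site upstream of a reporter recruits RNA polymerase and activates reporter expression. The record states that this well-characterised fusion is intended as a positive control. The reporter plasmid itself is not part of this record.
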