Addgene plasmid #18041: pB1H2w2-12-Oct1
Depositing lab: Scot Wolfe. Depositing organization: University of Massachusetts, Worcester. Publication: A systematic characterization of factors that regulate Drosophila segmentation via a bacterial one-hybrid system. Noyes MB, Meng X, Wakabayashi A, Sinha S, Brodsky MH, Wolfe SA. Nucleic Acids Res. 2008 May;36(8):2547-60. doi: 10.1093/nar/gkn048. Epub 2008 Mar 10. PubMed 18332042.
Backbone
  Vector backbone: ColE1
  Backbone size w/o insert (bp): 3878
  Vector type: Bacterial Expression
Growth in bacteria
  Bacterial resistance: Ampicillin, 100 μg/mL
  Growth temperature: 37°C
  Growth strain: DH5alpha
  Copy number: High Copy
Gene/Insert
  Gene/Insert name: HD of Oct1
  Species: mutant
  Insert size (bp): 206
  Mutation: the homeodomain of Oct1 is fused to fingers 1 and 2 of zif268 (previously described by the Pabo lab, ZFHD1). To be used as a positive control.
  Cloning method: Restriction Enzyme; 5′ cloning site Kpn1 (not destroyed); 3′ cloning site Xba1 (not destroyed)
  Sequencing primers: 5′ OMG5
Terms and licenses: Academic/Nonprofit Terms; Industry Terms: Not Available to Industry
How to cite: pB1H2w2-12-Oct1 was a gift from Scot Wolfe (Addgene plasmid # 18041 ; http://n2t.net/addgene:18041 ; RRID:Addgene_18041)
