>Addgene plasmid #18041 | pB1H2w2-12-Oct1 | addgene partial sequence | sequence record 23877 | M13_pUC_rev
CATNCNTACGCGCAATGCAACCTCCCAATTCAAGTGCGGACAACAACCCTTTGCAACAGCAATCATCACA
AAATACCGTACCAAACGTCCTCAACCAAATTAACCAAATCTTTTCTCCAGAGGAGCAACGCAGCTTATTA
CAAGAAGCCATCGAAACCTGCAAGAATTTTGAAAAAACACAATTGTAAGTCTCGGCTCCAAGAAGGAGAT
ATACCCATG
[240 nt withheld, positions 220-459]
GCCGTTACCGCTATTGCTGAAGGTCGTGCGGCCGCGGACTACAAGGATGACGACGACAAGTTCCGGACCG
GCTCCAAGACCCCGCCGCACGGCACGGCGCGCCCATATGCTTGCCCTGTCGAGTCCTGCGATCGCCGCTT
TTCTCGCTCGGATGAGCTTACCCGCCATATCCGCATCCACACAGGCANTNNNNNNCTCAGGCGATCGATN
NTGGGTGCTTNATCTTCAGTCGTAGTGACCCCTTNACCACCCANTTCGCACCCNCCACACCGGTNCCCGG
GCGTAGGAGGAAGAAACGCACCAGCATAGAGACCAACATCCGTGTGGCCTTAGAAAAAGTTTCTGGAAAA
TCAAAGCTACCTCGAAGAATCCTNTGNTN
