>Addgene plasmid #18041 | pB1H2w2-12-Oct1 | addgene partial sequence | sequence record 38841 | F1ori-R 5'-AGGGAAGAAAGCGAAAGGAG-3'
TCTCTAGAGGATCCTTAGCTTGGTGGGTTGATTCTTTTTTCTTTCTGGCGGCGGTTACAGAACCAAACAC
GAATCACCTCTTTTTCCATATTGAGCTGATCAGCAATCATAGTGATCTCTTCCGAGGTAGGCTTTTGATT
CTCCAAGAAACTCTTCTCTAAGGCCACACGGATGTTGGTCTCTATGCTGGTGCGTTTCTTCCTCCTACGC
CCGGTACCGGTGTGGGTGCGGATGTGGGTGGTAAGGTGGTCACTACGACTGAAGTTACGCATGCAGATTC
GACACTGGAAGGGCTTCTGGCCTGTGTGGATGCGGATATGGCGGGTAAGCTCATCCGAGCGAGAAAAGCG
GCGATCGCAGGACTCGACAGGGCAAGCATATGGGCGCGCCGTGCCGTGCGGCGGGGTCTTGGAGCCGGTC
CGGAACTTGTCGTCGTCATCCTTGTAGTCCGCGGCCGCACGACCTTCAGCAATAGCGGTAACGGC
[125 nt withheld, positions 486-610]
